>Addgene plasmid #197941 | pET51b(+)_CoA-Snifit(V97T) | addgene full sequence | sequence record 387338 | Addgene NGS Result
CCCCATCGGTGATGTCGGCGATATAGGCGCCAGCAACCGCACCTGTGGCGCCGGTGATGCCGGCCACGAT
GCGTCCGGCGTAGAGGATCGAGATCGATCTCGATCCCGCGAAATTAATACGACTCACTATAGGGGAATTG
TGAGCGGATAACAATTCCCCTCTAGAAATAATTTTGTTTAACTTTAAGAAGGAGATATACCATGGCAAGC
TGGAGCCACCCGCAGTTCGAAAAGGGTGCAGATGACGACGACAAGGTACCGCATGAAATCGGTACTGGCT
TTCCATTCGACCCCCATTATGTGGAAGTCCTGGGCGAGCGCATGCACTACGTCGATGTTGGTCCGCGCGA
TGGCACCCCTGTGCTGTTCCTGCACGGTAACCCGACCTCCTCCTACGTGTGGCGCAACATCATCCCGCAT
GTTGCACCGACCCATCGCTGCATTGCTCCAGACCTGATCGGTATGGGCAAATCCGACAAACCAGACCTGG
GTTATTTCTTCGACGACCACGTCCGCTTCATGGATGCCTTCATCGAAGCCCTGGGTCTGGAAGAGGTCGT
CCTGGTCATTCACGACTGGGGCTCCGCTCTGGGTTTCCACTGGGCCAAGCGCAATCCAGAGCGCGTCAAA
GGTATTGCATTTATGGAGTTCATCCGCCCTATCCCGACCTGGGACGAATGGCCAGAATTTGCCCGCGAGA
CCTTCCAGGCCTTCCGCACCACCGACGTCGGCCGCAAGCTGATCATCGATCAGAACGTTTTTATCGAGGG
TACGCTGCCGATGGGTGTCGTCCGCCCGCTGACTGAAGTCGAGATGGACCATTACCGCGAGCCGTTCCTG
AATCCTGTTGACCGCGAGCCACTGTGGCGCTTCCCAAACGAGCTGCCAATCGCCGGTGAGCCAGCGAACA
TCGTCGCGCTGGTCGAAGAATACATGGACTGGCTGCACCAGTCCCCTGTCCCGAAGCTGCTGTTCTGGGG
CACCCCAGGCGTTCTGATCCCACCGGCCGAAGCCGCTCGCCTGGCCAAAAGCCTGCCTAACTGCAAGGCT
GTGGACATCGGCCCGGGTCTGAATCTGCTGCAAGAAGACAACCCGGACCTGATCGGCAGCGAGATCGCGC
GCTGGCTGTCTACTCTGGAGATTTCCGGTGGCAGCCTGGCAGAAGCGGCAGCCAAAGAGGCGGCTGCCAA
AGAAGCTGCCGCCAAGGAGGCAGCAGCTAAAGAAGCCGCAGCTAAAGCAGCGGCTGGCGGCAGCGTTAGC
AAAGGTGAAGAACTGTTTACCGGCGTTGTGCCGATTCTGGTGGAACTGGATGGTGATGTGAATGGCCATA
AATTTAGCGTTCGTGGCGAAGGCGAAGGTGATGCGACCAACGGTAAACTGACCCTGAAATTTATTTGCAC
CACCGGTAAACTGCCGGTTCCGTGGCCGACCCTGGTGACCACCCTGACCTATGGCGTTCAGTGCTTTAGC
CGCTATCCGGATCATATGAAACGCCATGATTTCTTTAAAAGCGCGATGCCGGAAGGCTATGTGCAGGAAC
GTACCATTAGCTTCAAAGATGATGGCACCTATAAAACCCGTGCGGAAGTTAAATTTGAAGGCGATACCCT
GGTGAACCGCATTGAACTGAAAGGTATTGATTTTAAAGAAGATGGCAACATTCTGGGTCATAAACTGGAA
TATAATTTCAACAGCCATAACGTGTATATTACCGCCGATAAACAGAAAAATGGCATCAAAGCGAACTTTA
AAATCCGTCACAACGTGGAAGATGGTAGCGTGCAGCTGGCGGATCATTATCAGCAGAATACCCCGATTGG
TGATGGCCCGGTGCTGCTGCCGGATAATCATTATCTGAGCACCCAGAGCGTTCTGAGCAAAGATCCGAAT
GAAAAACGTGATCATATGGTGCTGCTGGAATTTGTTACCGCCGCGGGCATTACCCACGGTGGATCCCCGC
ATCATGTTTTTGTTAGCGATTTTGTGGATTTTAGCATCTATGTTGATGCACCGGAAGATCTGCTGCAGAC
CTGGTATATCAATCGCTTTCTGAAATTTCGTGAAGGTGCATATACCGATCCGGATAGCTATTTTCATAAC
TATGCCAAACTGACCAAAGAAGAGGCAATTAAAACCGCAATGACCTGGTGGAAAGAAATTAACTGGCTGA
ATCTGAAACAGAACATTCTGCCGACACGTGAACGTGCAAGCCTGATTCTGACCAAAAGCGCAAATCATGC
AGTTGAAGAAGTTCGTCTGCGTAAAGGCTCTGGCGGTACCGGTACCCCGTATCTGCAGTTTGATCGTAAT
CAGTGGGCAGCACTGCGTGATAGCGTTCCGATGACACTGAGCGAAGATGAAATTGCACGTCTGAAAGGCA
TTAATGAAGATCTGAGCCTGGAAGAAGTTGCCGAAATTTATCTGCCGCTGAGCCGTCTGCTGAATTTCTA
TATTTCAAGCAATCTGCGTCGTCAGGCAGTTCTGGAACAGTTTCTGGGCACCAATGGTCAGCGTATTCCG
TATATTATCAGCATTGCAGGTAGCACCGCAGTTGGTAAAAGCACCACCGCACGTGTTCTGCAGGCACTGC
TGAGTCGTTGGCCTGAACATCGTCGTGTTGAACTGATTACCACCGCGGGTTTTCTGCATCCGAATCAGGT
TCTGAAAGAACGTGGTCTGATGAAAAAAAAGGGTTTCCCGGAAAGCTATGATATGCATCGTCTGGTTAAA
TTTGTGAGCGATCTGAAAAGCGGTGTTCCGAATGTTACCGCACCGGTTTATAGCCATCTGATTTATGATG
TTATTCCGGATGGTGATAAAACCGTTGTTCAGCCGGATATTCTGATTCTGGAAGGTCTGAATGTGCTGCA
GAGCGGTATGGATTATCCGCATGATGGAGCTCCGGGCTTCTCCTCAATTTCCGCTCATCACCACCATCAT
CACCATCACCACCACTAATTAACCTAGGCTGCTGCCACCGCTGAGCAATAACTAGCATAACCCCTTGGGG
CCTCTAAACGGGTCTTGAGGGGTTTTTTGCTGAAAGGAGGAACTATATCCGGATTGGCGAATGGG
[124 nt withheld, positions 3076-3199]
C
[91 nt withheld, positions 3201-3291]
A
[49 nt withheld, positions 3293-3341]
CCTTTGACGTTGGAGTCCACGTTCTTT
[37 nt withheld, positions 3369-3405]
ACCCTATCTCGGTCTATTCTTTTGATTTATAAGGGATTTTGCCGATTTCGGCCTATTGGTTAAAAAATGA
GCTGATTTAACAAAAATTTAACGCGAATTTTAACAAAATATTAACGTTTACAATTTCTGGCGGCACGATG
GCATGAGATTATCAAAAAGGATCTTCACCTAGATCCTTTTAAATTAAAAATGAAGTTTTAAATCAATCTA
AAGTATATATGAGTAAACTTGGTCTGACAGTTACCAATGCTTAATCAGTGAGGCACCTATCTCAGCGATC
TGTCTATTTCGTTCATCCATAGTTGCCTGACTCCCCGTCGTGTAGATAACTACGATACGGGAGGGCTTAC
CATCTGGCCCCAGTGCTGCAATGATACCGCGAGACCCACGCTCACCGGCTCCAGATTTATCAGCAATAAA
CCAGCCAGCCGGAAGGGCCGAGCGCAGAAGTGGTCCTGCAACTTTATCCGCCTCCATCCAGTCTATTAAT
TGTTGCCGGGAAGCTAGAGTAAGTAGTTCGCCAGTTAATAGTTTGCGCAACGTTGTTGCCATTGCTACAG
GCATCGTGGTGTCACGCTCGTCGTTTGGTATGGCTTCATTCAGCTCCGGTTCCCAACGATCAAGGCGAGT
TACATGATCCCCCATGTTGTGCAAAAAAGCGGTTAGCTCCTTCGGTCCTCCGATCGTTGTCAGAAGTAAG
TTGGCCGCAGTGTTATCACTCATGGTTATGGCAGCACTGCATAATTCTCTTACTGTCATGCCATCCGTAA
GATGCTTTTCTGTGACTGGTGAGTACTCAACCAAGTCATTCTGAGAATAGTGTATGCGGCGACCGAGTTG
CTCTTGCCCGGCGTCAATACGGGATAATACCGCGCCACATAGCAGAACTTTAAAAGTGCTCATCATTGGA
AAACGTTCTTCGGGGCGAAAACTCTCAAGGATCTTACCGCTGTTGAGATCCAGTTCGATGTAACCCACTC
GTGCACCCAACTGATCTTCAGCATCTTTTACTTTCACCAGCGTTTCTGGGTGAGCAAAAACAGGAAGGCA
AAATGCCGCAAAAAAGGGAATAAGGGCGACACGGAAATGTTGAATACTCATACTCTTCCTTTTTCAATCA
TGATTGAAGCATTTATCAGGGTTATTGTCTCATGAGCGGATACATATTTGAATGTATTTAGAAAAATAAA
CAAATAGGTCATGACCAAAATCCCTTAACGTGAGTTTTCGTTCCACTGAGCGTCAGACCCCGTAGAAAAG
ATCAAAGGATCTTCTTGAGATCCTTTTTTTCTGCGCGTAATCTGCTGCTTGCAAACAAAAAAACCACCGC
TACCAGCGGTGGTTTGTTTGCCGGATCAAGAGCTACCAACTCTTTTTCCGAAGGTAACTGGCTTCAGCAG
AGCGCAGATACCAAATACTGTCCTTCTAGTGTAGCCGTAGTTAGGCCACCACTTCAAGAACTCTGTAGCA
CCGCCTACATACCTCGCTCTGCTAATCCTGTTACCAGTGGCTGCTGCCAGTGGCGATAAGTCGTGTCTTA
CCGGGTTGGACTCAAGACGATAGTTACCGGATAAGGCGCAGCGGTCGGGCTGAACGGGGGGTTCGTGCAC
ACAGCCCAGCTTGGAGCGAACGACCTACACCGAACTGAGATACCTACAGCGTGAGCTATGAGAAAGCGCC
ACGCTTCCCGAAGGGAGAAAGGCGGACAGGTATCCGGTAAGCGGCAGGGTCGGAACAGGAGAGCGCACGA
GGGAGCTTCCAGGGGGAAACGCCTGGTATCTTTATAGTCCTGTCGGGTTTCGCCACCTCTGACTTGAGCG
TCGATTTTTGTGATGCTCGTCAGGGGGGCGGAGCCTATGGAAAAACGCCAGCAACGCGGCCTTTTTACGG
TTCCTGGCCTTTTGCTGGCCTTTTGCTCACATGTTCTTTCCTGCGTTATCCCCTGATTCTGTGGATAACC
GTATTACCGCCTTTGAGTGAGCTGATACCGCTCGCCGCAGCCGAACGACCGAGCGCAGCGAGTCAGTGAG
CGAGGAAGCGGAAGAGCGCCTGATGCGGTATTTTCTCCTTACGCATCTGTGCGGTATTTCACACCGCAAT
GGTGCACTCTCAGTACAATCTGCTCTGATGCCGCATAGTTAAGCCAGTATACACTCCGCTATCGCTACGT
GACTGGGTCATGGCTGCGCCCCGACACCCGCCAACACCCGCTGACGCGCCCTGACGGGCTTGTCTGCTCC
CGGCATCCGCTTACAGACAAGCTGTGACCGTCTCCGGGAGCTGCATGTGTCAGAGGTTTTCACCGTCATC
ACCGAAACGCGCGAGGCAGCTGCGGTAAAGCTCATCAGCGTGGTCGTGAAGCGATTCACAGATGTCTGCC
TGTTCATCCGCGTCCAGCTCGTTGAGTTTCTCCAGAAGCGTTAATGTCTGGCTTCTGATAAAGCGGGCCA
TGTTAAGGGCGGTTTTTTCCTGTTTGGTCACTGATGCCTCCGTGTAAGGGGGATTTCTGTTCATGGGGGT
AATGATACCGATGAAACGAGAGAGGATGCTCACGATACGGGTTACTGATGATGAACATGCCCGGTTACTG
GAACGTTGTGAGGGTAAACAACTGGCGGTATGGATGCGGCGGGACCAGAGAAAAATCACTCAGGGTCAAT
GCCAGCGCTTCGTTAATACAGATGTAGGTGTTCCACAGGGTAGCCAGCAGCATCCTGCGATGCAGATCCG
GAACATAATGGTGCAGGGCGCTGACTTCCGCGTTTCCAGACTTTACGAAACACGGAAACCGAAGACCATT
CATGTTGTTGCTCAGGTCGCAGACGTTTTGCAGCAGCAGTCGCTTCACGTTCGCTCGCGTATCGGTGATT
CATTCTGCTAACCAGTAAGGCAACCCCGCCAGCCTAGCCGGGTCCTCAACGACAGGAGCACGATCATGCT
AGTCATGCCCCGCGCCCACCGGAAGGAGCTGACTGGGTTGAAGGCTCTCAAGGGCATCGGTCGAGATCCC
GGTGCCTAATGAGTGAGCTAACTTACATTAATTGCGTTGCGCTCACTGCCCGCTTTCCAGTCGGGAAACC
TGTCGTGCCAGCTGCATTAATGAATCGGCCAACGCGCGGGGAGAGGCGGTTTGCGTATTGGGCGCCAGGG
TGGTTTTTCTTTTCACCAGTGAGACGGGCAACAGCTGATTGCCCTTCACCGCCTGGCCCTGAGAGAGTTG
CAGCAAGCGGTCCACGCTGGTTTGCCCCAGCAGGCGAAAATCCTGTTTGATGGTGGTTAACGGCGGGATA
TAACATGAGCTGTCTTCGGTATCGTCGTATCCCACTACCGAGATGTCCGCACCAACGCGCAGCCCGGACT
CGGTAATGGCGCGCATTGCGCCCAGCGCCATCTGATCGTTGGCAACCAGCATCGCAGTGGGAACGATGCC
CTCATTCAGCATTTGCATGGTTTGTTGAAAACCGGACATGGCACTCCAGTCGCCTTCCCGTTCCGCTATC
GGCTGAATTTGATTGCGAGTGAGATATTTATGCCAGCCAGCCAGACGCAGACGCGCCGAGACAGAACTTA
ATGGGCCCGCTAACAGCGCGATTTGCTGGTGACCCAATGCGACCAGATGCTCCACGCCCAGTCGCGTACC
GTCTTCATGGGAGAAAATAATACTGTTGATGGGTGTCTGGTCAGAGACATCAAGAAATAACGCCGGAACA
TTAGTGCAGGCAGCTTCCACAGCAATGGCATCCTGGTCATCCAGCGGATAGTTAATGATCAGCCCACTGA
CGCGTTGCGCGAGAAGATTGTGCACCGCCGCTTTACAGGCTTCGACGCCGCTTCGTTCTACCATCGACAC
CACCACGCTGGCACCCAGTTGATCGGCGCGAGATTTAATCGCCGCGACAATTTGCGACGGCGCGTGCAGG
GCCAGACTGGAGGTGGCAACGCCAATCAGCAACGACTGTTTGCCCGCCAGTTGTTGTGCCACGCGGTTGG
GAATGTAATTCAGCTCCGCCATCGCCGCTTCCACTTTTTCCCGCGTTTTCGCAGAAACGTGGCTGGCCTG
GTTCACCACGCGGGAAACGGTCTGATAAGAGACACCGGCATACTCTGCGACATCGTATAACGTTACTGGT
TTCACATTCACCACCCTGAATTGACTCTCTTCCGGGCGCTATCATGCCATACCGCGAAAGGTTTTGCGCC
ATTCGATGGTGTCCGGGATCTCGACGCTCTCCCTTATGCGACTCCTGCATTAGGAAGCAGCCCAGTAGTA
GGTTGAGGCCGTTGAGCACCGCCGCCGCAAGGAATGGTGCATGCAAGGAGATGGCGCCCAACAGTCCCCC
GGCCACGGGGCCTGCCACCATACCCACGCCGAAACAAGCGCTCATGAGCCCGAAGTGGCGAGCCCGATCT
T
Features (pLannotate 1.2.2; 22 found; start..end, strand, type, name):
    115..133     +  promoter       T7 promoter: promoter for bacteriophage T7 RNA polymerase
    134..158     +  protein_bind   lac operator: The lac repressor binds to the lac operator to inhibit transcription in E. coli. This inhibition can be relieved by adding lactose or isopropyl-β-D-thiogalactopyranoside (IPTG). lac repressor encoded by lacI
    173..195     +  RBS            RBS: efficient ribosome binding site from bacteriophage T7 gene 10 (Olins and Rangwala, 1989)
    211..234     +  CDS            Strep-Tag II: peptide that binds Strep-Tactin®, an engineered form of streptavidin
    265..1148    +  CDS            HaloTag® (fragment): modified bacterial dehalogenase that forms covalent bonds with chloroalkane derivatives
   1258..1950    +  CDS            Superfolder GFP: Superfolder GFP is a basic (constitutively fluorescent) green fluorescent protein published in 2005, derived from Aequorea victoria. It is reported to be a very rapidly-maturing weak dimer.
   1924..2265    +  CDS            coaA (fragment): COAA_ECOLI - Also known as panK, rts. Experimental evidence at protein level: Swiss-Prot protein existence level 1. From Escherichia coli (strain K12).
   2284..2895    +  CDS            coaA (fragment): COAA_ECOLI - Also known as panK, rts. Experimental evidence at protein level: Swiss-Prot protein existence level 1. From Escherichia coli (strain K12).
   2967..2984    +  CDS            SET1 (fragment): solubility-enhancement tag derived from T7 phage gene 10B
   2992..3039    +  terminator     T7 terminator: transcription terminator for bacteriophage T7 RNA polymerase
   3076..3531    +  rep_origin     f1 ori (sequence partly withheld): f1 bacteriophage origin of replication; arrow indicates direction of (+) strand synthesis
   3646..4506    -  CDS            AmpR: β-lactamase; bla; confers resistance to ampicillin, carbenicillin, and related antibiotics
   4507..4599    -  promoter       AmpR promoter: bla
   4680..5268    +  rep_origin     ori: high-copy-number ColE1/pMB1/pBR322/pUC origin of replication
   5454..5593    -  misc_feature   bom: basis of mobility region from pBR322
   5695..5886    -  CDS            rop: Rop protein, which maintains plasmids at low copy number; rop
   5903..6283    +  CDS            YPB1_ECOLX: Protein predicted: Swiss-Prot protein existence level 4. From Escherichia coli.
   6345..6409    -  CDS            TcR (fragment): tetracycline efflux protein; tet; confers resistance to tetracycline
   6424..6445    -  protein_bind   CAP binding site: CAP binding activates transcription in the presence of cAMP. E. coli catabolite activator protein
   6458..7540    -  CDS            lacI: lac repressor; lacI; The lac repressor binds to the lac operator to inhibit transcription in E. coli. This inhibition can be relieved by adding lactose or isopropyl-β-D-thiogalactopyranoside (IPTG).
   7541..7618    -  promoter       lacI promoter: lacI
   7626..89      -  CDS            TcR (fragment) (across the origin): tetracycline efflux protein; tet; confers resistance to tetracycline
