[The description below was written by a language model from this plasmid's Addgene catalogue record and pLannotate feature annotations shown in this document.]
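Description:
pET51b(+)_CoA-Snifit(V97T) is a bacterial expression plasmid of about 7.8 kb, built on the pET51b(+) backbone for producing the protein component of a semisynthetic coenzyme A biosensor in E. coli. It is maintained through a ColE1/pBR322-type origin together with the rop gene and bom site, which is consistent with the low copy number recorded. Selection is by ampicillin via β-lactamase. An f1 origin is also present. The short tetracycline-resistance fragments in the annotation are non-functional remnants of the pBR322 lineage.

The expression cassette uses a T7 promoter fused to a lac operator, followed by the T7 gene 10 ribosome binding site, and ends at a T7 terminator. A plasmid-borne lacI gene supplies repressor, so expression is IPTG-inducible in hosts that provide T7 RNA polymerase.

The open reading frame starts with an N-terminal Strep-Tag II for affinity purification. It continues with HaloTag, superfolder GFP and E. coli pantothenate kinase (PanK, coaA). PanK is annotated as two adjacent fragments, which may simply reflect the engineered substitutions or local rearrangement. The record lists the PanK mutations V97T, D127A, L277W and F252Y, and V97T distinguishes this variant. The insert was assembled by Gibson cloning.

In a Snifit-type design, the self-labelling HaloTag is covalently derivatised with a synthetic chloroalkane-bearing molecule. This gives a semisynthetic sensor whose fluorescence readout, relative to the GFP, reports analyte binding to the sensing domain, here PanK for CoA. The record does not describe the labelling ligand or the specific effect of each mutation. The stated purpose is bacterial expression of the sensor protein, in work probing coenzyme A homeostasis.
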