Addgene plasmid #197941: pET51b(+)_CoA-Snifit(V97T)
Purpose: Expression of CoA-Snifit in bacterial cells
Depositing lab: Kai Johnsson. Depositing organization: Max Planck Institute for Medical Research. Publication: Probing coenzyme A homeostasis with semisynthetic biosensors. Xue L, Schnacke P, Frei MS, Koch B, Hiblot J, Wombacher R, Fabritz S, Johnsson K. Nat Chem Biol. 2022 Oct 31. doi: 10.1038/s41589-022-01172-7. PubMed 36316571.
Backbone
  Vector backbone: pET51b(+)
  Vector type: Bacterial Expression
Growth in bacteria
  Bacterial resistance: Ampicillin, 100 μg/mL
  Growth temperature: 37°C
  Growth strain: DH5alpha
  Copy number: Low Copy
Gene/Insert
  Gene/Insert name: Halo-GFP-ecPanK
  Species: other
  Mutation: PanK=PanK-V97T, D127A,L277W,F252Y
  Cloning method: Gibson Cloning
Terms and licenses: Academic/Nonprofit Terms; Industry Terms: Not Available to Industry
How to cite: pET51b(+)_CoA-Snifit(V97T) was a gift from Kai Johnsson (Addgene plasmid # 197941 ; http://n2t.net/addgene:197941 ; RRID:Addgene_197941)
